Addgene plasmid #16366: pENTR FOXP3 RR
Depositing lab: Anjana Rao. Depositing organization: Boston Children's Hospital. Publication: FOXP3 controls regulatory T cell function through cooperation with NFAT. Wu Y, Borde M, Heissmeyer V, Feuerer M, Lapan AD, Stroud JC, Bates DL, Guo L, Han A, Ziegler SF, Mathis D, Benoist C, Chen L, Rao A. Cell. 2006 Jul 28. 126(2):375-87. 10.1016/j.cell.2006.05.042 PubMed 16873067.
Backbone
  Vector backbone: pENTR11
  Backbone manufacturer: Invitrogen
  Backbone size w/o insert (bp): 2200
  Vector type: Bacterial Expression
Growth in bacteria
  Bacterial resistance: Kanamycin, 50 μg/mL
  Growth temperature: 37°C
  Growth strain: DH5alpha
  Copy number: High Copy
Gene/Insert
  Gene/Insert name: FOXP3
  Species: H. sapiens (human)
  Mutation: RR: E399R, E401R
  Entrez Gene: FOXP3 (a.k.a. AIID, DIETER, IPEX, JM2, PIDX, XPID)
  Cloning method: Restriction Enzyme
  Sequencing primers: 5′ pENTR-F
Terms and licenses: Academic/Nonprofit Terms; Industry Terms: Not Available to Industry
How to cite: pENTR FOXP3 RR was a gift from Anjana Rao (Addgene plasmid # 16366 ; http://n2t.net/addgene:16366 ; RRID:Addgene_16366)
