[The description below was written by a language model from this plasmid's Addgene catalogue record.]
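Description:
pENTR FOXP3 RR is a Gateway entry clone built on the Invitrogen pENTR11 backbone (about 2.2 kb without insert), carrying the human FOXP3 coding sequence with two charge-reversing substitutions, E399R and E401R, which give the "RR" mutant its name. The repository lists it under bacterial expression, but pENTR11 is an entry vector rather than an expression vector. In such vectors the insert sits between attL recombination sites so that it can be moved by LR recombination into attR-containing destination vectors, which supply the promoter, any tags and the host-specific elements. The record does not describe a promoter driving FOXP3 in this plasmid, nor any epitope tag or reporter. No feature table is provided, so the exact insert boundaries and flanking elements cannot be confirmed here. The insert was introduced by restriction enzyme cloning. The plasmid is maintained at high copy in standard E. coli cloning strains under kanamycin selection.

FOXP3 is the forkhead-family transcription factor associated with regulatory T cell function, and mutations in the human gene underlie IPEX syndrome. The associated publication concerns FOXP3 controlling regulatory T cell function through cooperation with NFAT, which suggests that the E399R/E401R variant was made to probe that cooperation. However, the record itself does not state the functional consequence of the mutations. In practice, the construct serves as a source clone for shuttling the mutant FOXP3 open reading frame into destination vectors of choice, such as retroviral or mammalian expression backbones, for side-by-side comparison with wild-type FOXP3.
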