>Addgene plasmid #16366 | pENTR FOXP3 RR | addgene partial sequence | sequence record 22713 | pENTR-R 5'-ATGGCTCATAACACCCCTTG-3'
ATGATATATTTTTATCTTGTGCAATGTAACATCAGAGATTTTGAGACACGGGCCAGAGCTGCAGCTGGAT
GGCAAATAATGATTTTATTTTGACTGATAGTGACCTGTTCGTTGCAACAAATTGATAAGCAATGCTTTCT
TATAATGCCAACTTTGTACAAGAAAGCTGGGTCTAGATATCTCGAGGTCGACGGTATCGATAAGCTTTCA
GGGGCCAGGTGTAGGGTTGGAACACCTGCTGGGCCTCTGGCTCCGTTTCTTGCGGAACTCCAGCTCATCC
ACGGTCCACACAGCCCCCTTTCTGCTTCTCACCCGCACAAAGCACTTGTGCAGACTCAGGTTGTGGCGGA
TGGCGTTCTTCCAGGTGGCAGGATGGTTTCTGAAGAAGGCAAACATGCGTGTGAACCAGTGGTAGATCTC
ATTGAGTGTCCGCTGCTTCTCTGGAGCCTCCAGGATGGCCCAGCGGATGAGCGTGGCGTAGGTGAAAGGG
GGTCGCATGTTGTGGAACTTGAAGTAGTCCATGTTGTGGAGGAACTCTGGGAATGTGCTGTTTCCATGGC
TACCCCACAGGTGCCTCCGGACAGCAAACAGGCTGTCAGGGGCCTCCCGGGGGCCAGACCAGGCTGGGAC
GACAGGGCCTTGGCTGCCAGCAGCTACGATGCAGCAGGAGCCCTTGTCGGATGATGCCACAGATGAAGCC
TTGGTCAGTGCCATTTTCCCAGCCAGGTGGGCCTGCATGGCACTCAGCTTCTCCTTCTCCAGCACCAGCT
GCTGCTCCAGAGACTGTACCATCTCTCTCTGGAGGAGACATTGTGCCCT
